>Addgene plasmid #234566 | FLuc-C-NLuc | addgene full sequence | sequence record 467872 | Addgene NGS Result
TGGCGAATGGG
[124 nt withheld, positions 12-135]
C
[91 nt withheld, positions 137-227]
A
[49 nt withheld, positions 229-277]
CCTTTGACGTTGGAGTCCACGTTCTTT
[37 nt withheld, positions 305-341]
ACCCTATCTCGGTCTATTCTTTTGATTTATAAGGGATTTTGCCGATTTCGGCCTATTGGTTAAAAAATGA
GCTGATTTAACAAAAATTTAACGCGAATTTTAACAAAATATTAACGTTTACAATTTCAGGTGGCACTTTT
CGGGGAAATGTGCGCGGAACCCCTATTTGTTTATTTTTCTAAATACATTCAAATATGTATCCGCTCATGA
GACAATAACCCTGATAAATGCTTCAATAATATTGAAAAAGGAAGAGTATGAGTATTCAACATTTCCGTGT
CGCCCTTATTCCCTTTTTTGCGGCATTTTGCCTTCCTGTTTTTGCTCACCCAGAAACGCTGGTGAAAGTA
AAAGATGCTGAAGATCAGTTGGGTGCACGAGTGGGTTACATCGAACTGGATCTCAACAGCGGTAAGATCC
TTGAGAGTTTTCGCCCCGAAGAACGTTTTCCAATGATGAGCACTTTTAAAGTTCTGCTATGTGGCGCGGT
ATTATCCCGTATTGACGCCGGGCAAGAGCAACTCGGTCGCCGCATACACTATTCTCAGAATGACTTGGTT
GAGTACTCACCAGTCACAGAAAAGCATCTTACGGATGGCATGACAGTAAGAGAATTATGCAGTGCTGCCA
TAACCATGAGTGATAACACTGCGGCCAACTTACTTCTGACAACGATCGGAGGACCGAAGGAGCTAACCGC
TTTTTTGCACAACATGGGGGATCATGTAACTCGCCTTGATCGTTGGGAACCGGAGCTGAATGAAGCCATA
CCAAACGACGAGCGTGACACCACGATGCCTGCAGCAATGGCAACAACGTTGCGCAAACTATTAACTGGCG
AACTACTTACTCTAGCTTCCCGGCAACAATTAATAGACTGGATGGAGGCGGATAAAGTTGCAGGACCACT
TCTGCGCTCGGCCCTTCCGGCTGGCTGGTTTATTGCTGATAAATCTGGAGCCGGTGAGCGTGGGTCTCGC
GGTATCATTGCAGCACTGGGGCCAGATGGTAAGCCCTCCCGTATCGTAGTTATCTACACGACGGGGAGTC
AGGCAACTATGGATGAACGAAATAGACAGATCGCTGAGATAGGTGCCTCACTGATTAAGCATTGGTAACT
GTCAGACCAAGTTTACTCATATATACTTTAGATTGATTTAAAACTTCATTTTTAATTTAAAAGGATCTAG
GTGAAGATCCTTTTTGATAATCTCATGACCAAAATCCCTTAACGTGAGTTTTCGTTCCACTGAGCGTCAG
ACCCCGTAGAAAAGATCAAAGGATCTTCTTGAGATCCTTTTTTTCTGCGCGTAATCTGCTGCTTGCAAAC
AAAAAAACCACCGCTACCAGCGGTGGTTTGTTTGCCGGATCAAGAGCTACCAACTCTTTTTCCGAAGGTA
ACTGGCTTCAGCAGAGCGCAGATACCAAATACTGTCCTTCTAGTGTAGCCGTAGTTAGGCCACCACTTCA
AGAACTCTGTAGCACCGCCTACATACCTCGCTCTGCTAATCCTGTTACCAGTGGCTGCTGCCAGTGGCGA
TAAGTCGTGTCTTACCGGGTTGGACTCAAGACGATAGTTACCGGATAAGGCGCAGCGGTCGGGCTGAACG
GGGGGTTCGTGCACACAGCCCAGCTTGGAGCGAACGACCTACACCGAACTGAGATACCTACAGCGTGAGC
TATGAGAAAGCGCCACGCTTCCCGAAGGGAGAAAGGCGGACAGGTATCCGGTAAGCGGCAGGGTCGGAAC
AGGAGAGCGCACGAGGGAGCTTCCAGGGGGAAACGCCTGGTATCTTTATAGTCCTGTCGGGTTTCGCCAC
CTCTGACTTGAGCGTCGATTTTTGTGATGCTCGTCAGGGGGGCGGAGCCTATGGAAAAACGCCAGCAACG
CGGCCTTTTTACGGTTCCTGGCCTTTTGCTGGCCTTTTGCTCACATGTTCTTTCCTGCGTTATCCCCTGA
TTCTGTGGATAACCGTATTACCGCCTTTGAGTGAGCTGATACCGCTCGCCGCAGCCGAACGACCGAGCGC
AGCGAGTCAGTGAGCGAGGAAGCGGAAGAGCGCCTGATGCGGTATTTTCTCCTTACGCATCTGTGCGGTA
TTTCACACCGCATATATGGTGCACTCTCAGTACAATCTGCTCTGATGCCGCATAGTTAAGCCAGTATACA
CTCCGCTATCGCTACGTGACTGGGTCATGGCTGCGCCCCGACACCCGCCAACACCCGCTGACGCGCCCTG
ACGGGCTTGTCTGCTCCCGGCATCCGCTTACAGACAAGCTGTGACCGTCTCCGGGAGCTGCATGTGTCAG
AGGTTTTCACCGTCATCACCGAAACGCGCGAGGCAGCTGCGGTAAAGCTCATCAGCGTGGTCGTGAAGCG
ATTCACAGATGTCTGCCTGTTCATCCGCGTCCAGCTCGTTGAGTTTCTCCAGAAGCGTTAATGTCTGGCT
TCTGATAAAGCGGGCCATGTTAAGGGCGGTTTTTTCCTGTTTGGTCACTGATGCCTCCGTGTAAGGGGGA
TTTCTGTTCATGGGGGTAATGATACCGATGAAACGAGAGAGGATGCTCACGATACGGGTTACTGATGATG
AACATGCCCGGTTACTGGAACGTTGTGAGGGTAAACAACTGGCGGTATGGATGCGGCGGGACCAGAGAAA
AATCACTCAGGGTCAATGCCAGCGCTTCGTTAATACAGATGTAGGTGTTCCACAGGGTAGCCAGCAGCAT
CCTGCGATGCAGATCCGGAACATAATGGTGCAGGGCGCTGACTTCCGCGTTTCCAGACTTTACGAAACAC
GGAAACCGAAGACCATTCATGTTGTTGCTCAGGTCGCAGACGTTTTGCAGCAGCAGTCGCTTCACGTTCG
CTCGCGTATCGGTGATTCATTCTGCTAACCAGTAAGGCAACCCCGCCAGCCTAGCCGGGTCCTCAACGAC
AGGAGCACGATCATGCGCACCCGTGGGGCCGCCATGCCGGCGATAATGGCCTGCTTCTCGCCGAAACGTT
TGGTGGCGGGACCAGTGACGAAGGCTTGAGCGAGGGCGTGCAAGATTCCGAATACCGCAAGCGACAGGCC
GATCATCGTCGCGCTCCAGCGAAAGCGGTCCTCGCCGAAAATGACCCAGAGCGCTGCCGGCACCTGTCCT
ACGAGTTGCATGATAAAGAAGACAGTCATAAGTGCGGCGACGATAGTCATGCCCCGCGCCCACCGGAAGG
AGCTGACTGGGTTGAAGGCTCTCAAGGGCATCGGTCGAGATCCCGGTGCCTAATGAGTGAGCTAACTTAC
ATTAATTGCGTTGCGCTCACTGCCCGCTTTCCAGTCGGGAAACCTGTCGTGCCAGCTGCATTAATGAATC
GGCCAACGCGCGGGGAGAGGCGGTTTGCGTATTGGGCGCCAGGGTGGTTTTTCTTTTCACCAGTGAGACG
GGCAACAGCTGATTGCCCTTCACCGCCTGGCCCTGAGAGAGTTGCAGCAAGCGGTCCACGCTGGTTTGCC
CCAGCAGGCGAAAATCCTGTTTGATGGTGGTTAACGGCGGGATATAACATGAGCTGTCTTCGGTATCGTC
GTATCCCACTACCGAGATATCCGCACCAACGCGCAGCCCGGACTCGGTAATGGCGCGCATTGCGCCCAGC
GCCATCTGATCGTTGGCAACCAGCATCGCAGTGGGAACGATGCCCTCATTCAGCATTTGCATGGTTTGTT
GAAAACCGGACATGGCACTCCAGTCGCCTTCCCGTTCCGCTATCGGCTGAATTTGATTGCGAGTGAGATA
TTTATGCCAGCCAGCCAGACGCAGACGCGCCGAGACAGAACTTAATGGGCCCGCTAACAGCGCGATTTGC
TGGTGACCCAATGCGACCAGATGCTCCACGCCCAGTCGCGTACCGTCTTCATGGGAGAAAATAATACTGT
TGATGGGTGTCTGGTCAGAGACATCAAGAAATAACGCCGGAACATTAGTGCAGGCAGCTTCCACAGCAAT
GGCATCCTGGTCATCCAGCGGATAGTTAATGATCAGCCCACTGACGCGTTGCGCGAGAAGATTGTGCACC
GCCGCTTTACAGGCTTCGACGCCGCTTCGTTCTACCATCGACACCACCACGCTGGCACCCAGTTGATCGG
CGCGAGATTTAATCGCCGCGACAATTTGCGACGGCGCGTGCAGGGCCAGACTGGAGGTGGCAACGCCAAT
CAGCAACGACTGTTTGCCCGCCAGTTGTTGTGCCACGCGGTTGGGAATGTAATTCAGCTCCGCCATCGCC
GCTTCCACTTTTTCCCGCGTTTTCGCAGAAACGTGGCTGGCCTGGTTCACCACGCGGGAAACGGTCTGAT
AAGAGACACCGGCATACTCTGCGACATCGTATAACGTTACTGGTTTCACATTCACCACCCTGAATTGACT
CTCTTCCGGGCGCTATCATGCCATACCGCGAAAGGTTTTGCGCCATTCGATGGTGTCCGGGATCTCGACG
CTCTCCCTTATGCGACTCCTGCATTAGGAAGCAGCCCAGTAGTAGGTTGAGGCCGTTGAGCACCGCCGCC
GCAAGGAATGGTGCATGCAAGGAGATGGCGCCCAACAGTCCCCCGGCCACGGGGCCTGCCACCATACCCA
CGCCGAAACAAGCGCTCATGAGCCCGAAGTGGCGAGCCCGATCTTCCCCATCGGTGATGTCGGCGATATA
GGCGCCAGCAACCGCACCTGTGGCGCCGGTGATGCCGGCCACGATGCGTCCGGCGTAGAGGATCGAGATC
TCGATCCCGCGAAATTAATACGACTCACTATAGGGGAATTGTGAGCGGATAACAATTCCCCTCTAGAAAT
AATTTTGTTTAACTTTAAGAAGGAGATATACATATGGCTAGCATGACTGGTGGACAGCAAATGGGTCGCG
GATCCATGGAAGATGCTAAAAATATAAAGAAAGGACCAGCTCCGTTCTATCCGCTGGAAGATGGCACCGC
AGGTGAGCAGCTGCATAAGGCTATGAAACGTTATGCCCTGGTCCCGGGTACGATCGCGTTTACTGATGCG
CATATTGAAGTTGACATCACCTATGCGGAATATTTCGAGATGAGTGTACGCTTAGCCGAAGCTATGAAAA
GATACGGCCTGAACACCAACCATCGTATTGTTGTTTGTAGCGAAAACTCCCTGCAGTTTTTTATGCCGGT
TTTGGGAGCTCTGTTCATAGGCGTAGCGGTGGCCCCAGCGAATGATATTTATAACGAGCGCGAATTGCTG
AACTCTATGGGTATCAGCCAGCCGACCGTTGTGTTTGTTAGCAAAAAGGGCCTCCAAAAGATCTTGAATG
TCCAGAAAAAATTGCCGATTATTCAGAAAATCATCATTATGGATTCCAAGACCGATTACCAAGGCTTTCA
AAGCATGTATACCTTTGTGACGAGCCATCTGCCGCCTGGCTTCAACGAGTACGACTTCGTGCCGGAGTCC
TTTGACCGCGATAAGACGATTGCACTGATTATGAATTCGAGCGGTAGCACCGGTTTGCCGAAAGGAGTGG
CGCTGCCGCACCGTACCGCCTGCGTTCGTTTCAGCCATGCACGTGATCCGATCTTCGGTAACCAGATCAT
CCCGGACACCGCGATCCTGTCCGTTGTGCCGTTTCATCACGGCTTTGGCATGTTTACGACCCTGGGTTAC
CTGATCTGCGGTTTTCGTGTTGTGCTTATGTACCGCTTTGAAGAGGAATTATTCCTGCGTAGCCTGCAAG
ATTACAAGATCCAGAGCGCGTTGCTCGTGCCGACCCTGTTCTCGTTCTTTGCGAAGAGCACCTTGATCGA
CAAGTATGATCTGAGCAATCTGCACGAAATCGCCTCCGGCGGTGCTCCGCTGTCGAAAGAAGTGGGCGAG
GCGGTTGCGAAGCGCTTCCACCTGCCGGGCATTCGTCAGGGATACGGCCTTACCGAAACCACCTCCGCGA
TTTTGATTACGCCGGAGGGTGACGATAAACCGGGTGCAGTTGGTAAGGTGGTGCCGTTCTTCGAAGCAAA
GGTCGTGGACCTGGATACCGGTAAAACCCTCGGTGTTAATCAACGTGGCGAACTGTGTGTTCGTGGTCCG
ATGATTATGTCCGGCTACGTCAACAACCCGGAGGCTACCAACGCACTGATCGACAAAGATGGTTGGCTGC
ACAGCGGTGACATAGCCTACTGGGATGAGGACGAGCACTTTTTCATTGTGGACCGCCTTAAGTCTCTCAT
TAAATACAAAGGTTATCAGGTTGCTCCAGCGGAACTGGAATCTATTTTACTGCAACATCCGAACATTTTC
GACGCGGGCGTCGCTGGTCTGCCGGACGACGACGCCGGAGAACTCCCGGCAGCGGTGGTGGTGCTGGAGC
ATGGTAAGACGATGACCGAAAAAGAGATCGTGGATTACGTCGCGAGCCAAGTGACCACTGCGAAGAAGTT
GCGTGGTGGTGTGGTGTTCGTGGACGAAGTTCCGAAAGGCCTGACCGGTAAGCTGGATGCCCGTAAAATC
CGCGAGATCCTGATTAAGGCGAAAAAGGGCGGCAAGATCGCGGTGGTTTTCACCCTGGAGGATTTCGTAG
GTGATTGGCGTCAGACCGCGGGTTACAACCTGGATCAAGTTTTGGAGCAGGGCGGTGTGAGCAGCTTATT
CCAAAATCTGGGTGTGAGCGTTACCCCAATCCAACGCATTGTATTGTCTGGCGAGAACGGCTTGAAGATC
GACATCCATGTTATTATCCCGTACGAAGGCTTGAGCGGCGACCAGATGGGTCAGATCGAGAAAATCTTTA
AAGTTGTGTATCCGGTGGACGACCACCACTTTAAAGTTATCTTGCACTATGGGACTTTGGTCATTGACGG
TGTGACACCGAACATGATAGACTACTTCGGCCGTCCATATGAGGGTATTGCGGTTTTTGATGGTAAGAAG
ATTACCGTTACCGGTACGCTGTGGAATGGTAATAAAATCATTGATGAGCGCCTGATTAATCCGGACGGCT
CACTGCTTTTCCGTGTCACGATCAACGGCGTTACGGGTTGGCGTCTGTGCGAAAGAATTCTGGCATTGGT
TCCGCGTGGTAGCGCGGCGGGCCATCACCACCACCATCACCACCACCATCACTGATAACTCGAGCACCAC
CACCACCACCACTGAGATCCGGCTGCTAACAAAGCCCGAAAGGAAGCTGAGTTGGCTGCTGCCACCGCTG
AGCAATAACTAGCATAACCCCTTGGGGCCTCTAAACGGGTCTTGAGGGGTTTTTTGCTGAAAGGAGGAAC
TATATCCGGAT
Features (pLannotate 1.2.2; 21 found; start..end, strand, type, name):
     12..467     +  rep_origin     f1 ori (sequence partly withheld): f1 bacteriophage origin of replication; arrow indicates direction of (+) strand synthesis
    494..598     +  promoter       AmpR promoter: bla
    599..1459    +  CDS            AmpR: β-lactamase; bla; confers resistance to ampicillin, carbenicillin, and related antibiotics
   1630..2218    +  rep_origin     ori: high-copy-number ColE1/pMB1/pBR322/pUC origin of replication
   2404..2546    -  misc_feature   bom: basis of mobility region from pBR322
   2648..2839    -  CDS            rop: Rop protein, which maintains plasmids at low copy number; rop
   2856..3236    +  CDS            YPB1_ECOLX: Protein predicted: Swiss-Prot protein existence level 4. From Escherichia coli.
   3308..3599    -  CDS            TcR (fragment): tetracycline efflux protein; tet; confers resistance to tetracycline
   3614..3635    -  protein_bind   CAP binding site: CAP binding activates transcription in the presence of cAMP. E. coli catabolite activator protein
   3648..4730    -  CDS            lacI: lac repressor; lacI; The lac repressor binds to the lac operator to inhibit transcription in E. coli. This inhibition can be relieved by adding lactose or isopropyl-β-D-thiogalactopyranoside (IPTG).
   4731..4808    -  promoter       lacI promoter: lacI
   4816..5095    -  CDS            TcR (fragment): tetracycline efflux protein; tet; confers resistance to tetracycline
   5117..5135    +  promoter       T7 promoter: promoter for bacteriophage T7 RNA polymerase
   5136..5160    +  protein_bind   lac operator: The lac repressor binds to the lac operator to inhibit transcription in E. coli. This inhibition can be relieved by adding lactose or isopropyl-β-D-thiogalactopyranoside (IPTG). lac repressor encoded by lacI
   5175..5197    +  RBS            RBS: efficient ribosome binding site from bacteriophage T7 gene 10 (Olins and Rangwala, 1989)
   5205..5237    +  CDS            T7 tag (gene 10 leader): leader peptide from bacteriophage T7 gene 10 promotes efficient translation in E. coli
   5247..6887    +  CDS            LUCI_PHOPY: Experimental evidence at protein level: Swiss-Prot protein existence level 1. Produces green light with a wavelength of 562 nm. From Photinus pyralis (Common eastern firefly) (Lampyris pyralis).
   6900..7406    +  CDS            LUCI_OPLGR (fragment): Experimental evidence at protein level: Swiss-Prot protein existence level 1. Catalytic subunit of oplophorus-luciferin 2-monooxygenase. Oxidoreductase that converts coelenterazine (the oplophorus luciferin) to coelenteramide under emission of blue light with a maximum at 454 nm. Is also active with bisdeoxycoelenterazine. From Oplophorus gracilirostris (Luminous shrimp).
   7476..7493    +  CDS            9xHis (fragment): 9xHis affinity tag
   7503..7552    +  CDS            SET1 (fragment): solubility-enhancement tag derived from T7 phage gene 10B
   7560..7607    +  terminator     T7 terminator: transcription terminator for bacteriophage T7 RNA polymerase
