[The description below was written by a language model from this plasmid's Addgene catalogue record and pLannotate feature annotations shown in this document.]
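Description:
FLuc-C-NLuc is a bacterial expression plasmid built on the Novagen pET21a(+) backbone, designed to produce a firefly luciferase–NanoLuciferase fusion protein in E. coli for Ni-NTA purification. The 7.6 kb plasmid is propagated through a pBR322-type origin accompanied by the bom region and the rop gene, which keeps copy number low. It is selected with ampicillin via the bla gene and its own promoter. An f1 phage origin is also present, and short tetracycline-resistance fragments flanking the lacI region appear to be pBR322-derived backbone remnants rather than functional markers.

The expression cassette follows the standard pET arrangement. A T7 promoter with an adjacent lac operator drives transcription, and the plasmid-borne lacI gene supplies repressor, so expression stays off until IPTG is added in a host that provides T7 RNA polymerase. The insert was codon-optimised for BL21(DE3). Translation starts from the T7 gene 10 ribosome binding site and leader peptide (T7 tag), which sits at the N-terminus of the synthetic Photinus pyralis luciferase coding sequence. This is fused at its C-terminus to NanoLuc, annotated as a fragment of the Oplophorus gracilirostris luciferase catalytic subunit from which NanoLuc was engineered. According to the record, a thrombin cleavage site and a 10xHis tag follow. The automated annotation detects only part of the histidine tract and does not label the thrombin site. A T7 terminator closes the cassette. The short "SET1" hit just upstream of it is probably an annotation artefact of backbone sequence.

The insert was commercially synthesised and cloned between BamHI and XhoI. The purified dual-luciferase protein was deposited with work on an assay platform that studies protein pharmacology through ligand-dependent structural dynamics, but the record does not describe its specific role in that platform.
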