Addgene plasmid #234566: FLuc-C-NLuc
Purpose: Bacterially expressed FLuc-C-NLuc for Ni-NTA purification
Depositing lab: James Inglese. Depositing organization: National Center for Advancing Translational Sciences (NCATS). Publication: A general assay platform to study protein pharmacology using ligand-dependent structural dynamics. Ciulla DA, Dranchak PK, Aitha M, van Neer RHP, Shah D, Tharakan R, Wilson KM, Wang Y, Braisted JC, Inglese J. Nat Commun. 2025 May 10;16(1):4342. doi: 10.1038/s41467-025-59658-6. PubMed 40346061.
Backbone
  Vector backbone: pET21a (+)
  Backbone manufacturer: Novagen
  Backbone size w/o insert (bp): 5409
  Total vector size (bp): 7632
  Vector type: Bacterial Expression
Growth in bacteria
  Bacterial resistance: Ampicillin, 100 μg/mL
  Growth temperature: 37°C
  Growth strain: DH5alpha
  Growth instructions: Depositing lab has also used Top10 E. coli for growth.
  Copy number: Low Copy
Gene/Insert
  Gene/Insert name: Firefly luciferase (alt name: FLuc-C-NLuc)
  Species: Synthetic; P. pyralis
  Insert size (bp): 2235
  Mutation: Codon optmization for expression in BL21DE3
  GenBank ID: M15077.1
  Promoter: T7
  Tag / fusion protein: T7 gene 10 leader peptide (N terminal on insert); NanoLuciferase-thrombin site-10xHis (C terminal on insert)
  Cloning method: Restriction Enzyme; 5′ cloning site BamH1 (unknown if destroyed); 3′ cloning site Xho1 (unknown if destroyed)
  Sequencing primers: 5′ T7 promoter primer #69348-3; 3′ T7 terminator primer #69337-3
Resource information
  A portion of this plasmid was derived from a plasmid made by: synthesis by Genscript
Terms and licenses: Academic/Nonprofit Terms; Industry Terms: Not Available to Industry
How to cite: FLuc-C-NLuc was a gift from James Inglese (Addgene plasmid # 234566 ; http://n2t.net/addgene:234566 ; RRID:Addgene_234566)
